Addgene plasmid #242902: PB_rtTA_BsmB-HNRNPU_sgRNA_3
Purpose: PiggyBac cargo vector with HNRNPU sgRNA 3 for dox-inducible knockdown
Depositing lab: Mauro Calabrese. Depositing organization: University of North Carolina at Chapel Hill. Publication: Correlated protein-RNA associations reveal a requirement for HNRNPU in long-range Polycomb recruitment by the lncRNAs Airn, Kcnq1ot1, and Xist. Murvin MM, Li S, Boyson SP, Zhang Z, Cherney RE, Calabrese JM. bioRxiv 2025.07.16.665154 10.1101/2025.07.16.665154.
Backbone
  Vector backbone: PB_rtTA_BsmBI
  Backbone manufacturer: Mauro Calabrese (Addgene plasmid # 126028)
  Vector type: CRISPR
Growth in bacteria
  Bacterial resistance: Ampicillin, 100 μg/mL
  Growth temperature: 37°C
  Growth strain: DH5alpha
  Copy number: High Copy
Gene/Insert
  Gene/Insert name: HNRNPU
  gRNA/shRNA sequence: AACGGCAGTCTCGACCTAGG
  Species: M. musculus (mouse)
  Entrez Gene: Hnrnpu (a.k.a. Hnrpu, SAFA, Sp120, hnRNP U)
  Promoter: U6
  Cloning method: Restriction Enzyme; 5′ cloning site Unknown (unknown if destroyed); 3′ cloning site Unknown (unknown if destroyed)
Terms and licenses: Academic/Nonprofit Terms; Industry Terms: Not Available to Industry
Depositor comments: Knockdown validated by Western blot in Trophpblast stem cells. Please visit https://doi.org/10.1101/2025.07.16.665154 for bioRxiv preprint.
How to cite: PB_rtTA_BsmB-HNRNPU_sgRNA_3 was a gift from Mauro Calabrese (Addgene plasmid # 242902 ; http://n2t.net/addgene:242902 ; RRID:Addgene_242902)
