[The description below was written by a language model from this plasmid's Addgene catalogue record and pLannotate feature annotations shown in this document.]
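Description:
PB_rtTA_BsmB-HNRNPU_sgRNA_3 is an 8.7 kb piggyBac cargo plasmid for CRISPR experiments in mammalian cells, built on the PB_rtTA_BsmBI backbone by inserting a guide targeting mouse Hnrnpu. It is propagated in E. coli as a high-copy plasmid through a ColE1/pUC-type origin with ampicillin selection (AmpR). It also retains an f1 origin and leftover lac/lacZα fragments from the parental cloning vector. The automated annotation does not call the piggyBac terminal repeats. The short hits to a lambda phage portal protein are probably stuffer or backbone sequence rather than functional parts.

The payload consists of two units. A human U6 RNA polymerase III promoter drives the Hnrnpu-specific spacer, which is fused to the Streptococcus pyogenes Cas9 guide RNA scaffold. Downstream, the human UbC promoter expresses a bicistronic transcript encoding the reverse tetracycline transactivator rtTA3, with its VP16-derived activation repeats. This is followed by an EMCV IRES and NeoR, and the transcript ends in an SV40 polyadenylation signal. Cells that integrate the cargo can therefore be selected with G418, and they constitutively produce both the guide and rtTA.

No Cas9 or Tet-responsive promoter is annotated on this plasmid. The doxycycline-inducible component, presumably a TRE-driven Cas9 or Cas9 derivative, must be supplied from a separate construct along with piggyBac transposase, but the record does not specify either. The stated purpose is doxycycline-inducible knockdown of HNRNPU. The depositor notes that knockdown was validated by Western blot in trophoblast stem cells, in work on Polycomb recruitment by the lncRNAs Airn, Kcnq1ot1 and Xist.
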