Features (pLannotate 1.2.2; 21 found; start..end, strand, type, name):
      1..241     +  promoter       U6 promoter: RNA polymerase III promoter for human U6 snRNA
    271..346     +  misc_RNA       gRNA scaffold: guide RNA scaffold for the Streptococcus pyogenes CRISPR/Cas9 system
    377..1588    +  promoter       UbC promoter: human ubiquitin C promoter
   1647..2344    +  CDS            rtTA3 (fragment): reverse tetracycline transactivator 3 activates expression from Tet-responsive promoters in the presence of doxycycline
   2274..2384    +  CDS            VP48: 3 tandem repeats of the minimal activation domain of herpes simplex virus VP16 (Cheng et al., 2013)
   2540..3002    +  misc_feature   IRES: internal ribosome entry site (IRES) of the encephalomyocarditis virus (EMCV)
   3018..3812    +  CDS            NeoR/KanR: aminoglycoside phosphotransferase from Tn5; aph(3')-II (or nptII); confers resistance to neomycin, kanamycin, and G418 (Geneticin®)
   3814..3841    +  misc_feature   WPRE (fragment): woodchuck hepatitis virus posttranscriptional regulatory element
   3854..3975    +  polyA_signal   SV40 poly(A) signal: SV40 polyadenylation signal
   3993..4085    +  ncRNA          G-CSF SLDE: Accession: RF00183 - G-CSF factor stem-loop destabilising element (SLDE)
   4782..5249    +  CDS            B (fragment): PORTL_LAMBD - Experimental evidence at protein level: Swiss-Prot protein existence level 1. Forms the portal vertex of the capsid (PubMed:6228056, PubMed:6232391). This portal plays critical roles in head assembly, genome packaging, neck/tail attachment, and genome ejection (Probable). The portal protein multimerizes as a single ring-shaped homododecamer arranged around a central channel (PubMed:6232391). Binds to the terminase subunits to form the packaging machine (PubMed:7799432). From Escherichia phage lambda (Bacteriophage lambda).
   5287..5303    -  protein_bind   lac operator: The lac repressor binds to the lac operator to inhibit transcription in E. coli. This inhibition can be relieved by adding lactose or isopropyl-β-D-thiogalactopyranoside (IPTG). lac repressor encoded by lacI
   5311..5341    -  promoter       lac promoter: promoter for the E. coli lac operon
   5356..5377    -  protein_bind   CAP binding site: CAP binding activates transcription in the presence of cAMP. E. coli catabolite activator protein
   5390..5482    -  CDS            lacI (fragment): lac repressor; lacI; The lac repressor binds to the lac operator to inhibit transcription in E. coli. This inhibition can be relieved by adding lactose or isopropyl-β-D-thiogalactopyranoside (IPTG).
   5665..6253    -  rep_origin     ori: high-copy-number ColE1/pMB1/pBR322/pUC origin of replication
   6424..7284    -  CDS            AmpR: β-lactamase; bla; confers resistance to ampicillin, carbenicillin, and related antibiotics
   7285..7389    -  promoter       AmpR promoter: bla
   7442..7870    -  rep_origin     f1 ori (sequence partly withheld): f1 bacteriophage origin of replication; arrow indicates direction of (+) strand synthesis
   7875..8030    -  CDS            lacZα (fragment): LacZα fragment of β-galactosidase; lacZ fragment
   8032..8151    +  CDS            B (fragment): PORTL_LAMBD - Experimental evidence at protein level: Swiss-Prot protein existence level 1. Forms the portal vertex of the capsid (PubMed:6228056, PubMed:6232391). This portal plays critical roles in head assembly, genome packaging, neck/tail attachment, and genome ejection (Probable). The portal protein multimerizes as a single ring-shaped homododecamer arranged around a central channel (PubMed:6232391). Binds to the terminase subunits to form the packaging machine (PubMed:7799432). From Escherichia phage lambda (Bacteriophage lambda).
>Addgene plasmid #242902 | PB_rtTA_BsmB-HNRNPU_sgRNA_3 | addgene full sequence | sequence record 487120 | Addgene NGS Result
GAGGGCCTATTTCCCATGATTCCTTCATATTTGCATATACGATACAAGGCTGTTAGAGAGATAATTGGAA
TTAATTTGACTGTAAACACAAAGATATTAGTACAAAATACGTGACGTAGAAAGTAATAATTTCTTGGGTA
GTTTGCAGTTTTAAAATTATGTTTTAAAATGGACTATCATATGCTTATCGTAACTTGAAAGTATTTCGAT
TTCTTGGCTTTATATATCTTGTGGAAAGGACGAAACACCGAACGGCAGTCTCGACCTAGGGTTTTAGAGC
TAGAAATAGCAAGTTAAAATAAGGCTAGTCCGTTATCAACTTGAAAAAGTGGCACCGAGTCGGTGCTTTT
TTTCCGCATTAACCCACCCAAGATCTGGCCTCCGCGCCGGGTTTTGGCGCCTCCCGCGGGCGCCCCCCTC
CTCACGGCGAGCGCTGCCACGTCAGACGAAGGGCGCAGCGAGCGTCCTGATCCTTCCGCCCGGACGCTCA
GGACAGCGGCCCGCTGCTCATAAGACTCGGCCTTAGAACCCCAGTATCAGCAGAAGGACATTTTAGGACG
GGACTTGGGTGACTCTAGGGCACTGGTTTTCTTTCCAGAGAGCGGAACAGGCGAGGAAAAGTAGTCCCTT
CTCGGCGATTCTGCGGAGGGATCTCCGTGGGGCGGTGAACGCCGATGATTATATAAGGACGCGCCGGGTG
TGGCACAGCTAGTTCCGTCGCAGCCGGGATTTGGGTCGCGGTTCTTGTTTGTGGATCGCTGTGATCGTCA
CTTGGTGAGTAGCGGGCTGCTGGGCTGGCCGGGGCTTTCGTGGCCGCCGGGCCGCTCGGTGGGACGGAAG
CGTGTGGAGAGACCGCCAAGGGCTGTAGTCTGGGTCCGCGAGCAAGGTTGCCCTGAACTGGGGGTTGGGG
GGAGCGCAGCAAAATGGCGGCTGTTCCCGAGTCTTGAATGGAAGACGCTTGTGAGGCGGGCTGTGAGGTC
GTTGAAACAAGGTGGGGGGCATGGTGGGCGGCAAGAACCCAAGGTCTTGAGGCCTTCGCTAATGCGGGAA
AGCTCTTATTCGGGTGAGATGGGCTGGGGCACCATCTGGGGACCCTGACGTGAAGTTTGTCACTGACTGG
AGAACTCGGTTTGTCGTCTGTTGCGGGGGCGGCAGTTATGGCGGTGCCGTTGGGCAGTGCACCCGTACCT
TTGGGAGCGCGCGCCCTCGTCGTGTCGTGACGTCACCCGTTCTGTTGGCTTATAATGCAGGGTGGGGCCA
CCTGCCGGTAGGTGTGCGGTAGGCTTTTCTCCGTCGCAGGACGCAGGGTTCGGGCCTAGGGTAGGCTCTC
CTGAATCGACAGGCGCCGGACCTCTGGTGAGGGGAGGGATAAGTGAGGCGTCAGTTTCTTTGGTCGGTTT
TATGTACCTATCTTCTTAAGTAGCTGAAGCTCCGGTTTTGAACTATGCGCTCGGGGTTGGCGAGTGTGTT
TTGTGAAGTTTTTTAGGCACCTTTTGAAATGTAATCATTTGGGTCAATATGTAATTTTCAGTGTTAGACT
AGTAAATTGTCCGCTAAATTCTGGCCGTTTTTGGCTTTTTTGTTAGACGAAGCTTGGTACCGAGCTCGGA
TCTCCACCCCGTACCGGTCCTGCAGTCGAATTCACCATGTCTAGACTGGACAAGAGCAAAGTCATAAACG
GAGCTCTGGAATTACTCAATGGTGTCGGTATCGAAGGCCTGACGACAAGGAAACTCGCTCAAAAGCTGGG
AGTTGAGCAGCCTACCCTGTACTGGCACGTGAAGAACAAGCGGGCCCTGCTCGATGCCCTGCCAATCGAG
ATGCTGGACAGGCATCATACCCACTTCTGCCCCCTGGAAGGCGAGTCATGGCAAGACTTTCTGCGGAACA
ACGCCAAGTCATACCGCTGTGCTCTCCTCTCACATCGCGACGGGGCTAAAGTGCATCTCGGCACCCGCCC
AACAGAGAAACAGTACGAAACCCTGGAAAATCAGCTCGCGTTCCTGTGTCAGCAAGGCTTCTCCCTGGAG
AACGCACTGTACGCTCTGTCCGCCGTGGGCCACTTTACACTGGGCTGCGTATTGGAGGAACAGGAGCATC
AAGTAGCAAAAGAGGAAAGAGAGACACCTACCACCGATTCTATGCCCCCACTTCTGAGACAAGCAATTGA
GCTGTTCGACCGGCAGGGAGCCGAACCTGCCTTCCTTTTCGGCCTGGAACTAATCATATGTGGCCTGGAG
AAACAGCTAAAGTGCGAAAGCGGCGGGCCGACCGACGCCCTTGACGATTTTGACTTAGACATGCTCCCAG
CCGATGCCCTTGACGACTTTGACCTTGATATGCTGCCTGCTGACGCTCTTGACGATTTTGACCTTGACAT
GCTCCCCGGGTAACTAAGTAAGGATCCGCGGCCGCACTAGAGGAATTCCGCCCCTCTCCCCCCCCCCCCT
AACGTTACTGGCCGAAGCCGCTTGGAATAAGGCCGGTGTGCGTTTGTCTATATGTTATTTTCCACCATAT
TGCCGTCTTTTGGCAATGTGAGGGCCCGGAAACCTGGCCCTGTCTTCTTGACGAGCATTCCTAGGGGTCT
TTCCCCTCTCGCCAAAGGAATGCAAGGTCTGTTGAATGTCGTGAAGGAAGCAGTTCCTCTGGAAGCTTCT
TGAAGACAAACAACGTCTGTAGCGACCCTTTGCAGGCAGCGGAACCCCCCACCTGGCGACAGGTGCCTCT
GCGGCCAAAAGCCACGTGTATAAGATACACCTGCAAAGGCGGCACAACCCCAGTGCCACGTTGTGAGTTG
GATAGTTGTGGAAAGAGTCAAATGGCTCTCCTCAAGCGTATTCAACAAGGGGCTGAAGGATGCCCAGAAG
GTACCCCATTGTATGGGATCTGATCTGGGGCCTCGGTGCACATGCTTTACATGTGTTTAGTCGAGGTTAA
AAAAACGTCTAGGCCCCCCGAACCACGGGGACGTGGTTTTCCTTTGAAAAACACGATGATAAGCTTACCG
GTCCACCATGATTGAACAAGATGGATTGCACGCAGGTTCTCCGGCCGCTTGGGTGGAGAGGCTATTCGGC
TATGACTGGGCACAACAGACAATCGGCTGCTCTGATGCCGCCGTGTTCCGGCTGTCAGCGCAGGGGCGCC
CGGTTCTTTTTGTCAAGACCGACCTGTCCGGTGCCCTGAATGAACTGCAAGACGAGGCAGCGCGGCTATC
GTGGCTGGCCACGACGGGCGTTCCTTGCGCAGCTGTGCTCGACGTTGTCACTGAAGCGGGAAGGGACTGG
CTGCTATTGGGCGAAGTGCCGGGGCAGGATCTCCTGTCATCTCACCTTGCTCCTGCCGAGAAAGTATCCA
TCATGGCTGATGCAATGCGGCGGCTGCATACGCTTGATCCGGCTACCTGCCCATTCGACCACCAAGCGAA
ACATCGCATCGAGCGAGCACGTACTCGGATGGAAGCCGGTCTTGTCGATCAGGATGATCTGGACGAAGAG
CATCAGGGGCTCGCGCCAGCCGAACTGTTCGCCAGGCTCAAGGCGAGCATGCCCGACGGCGAGGATCTCG
TCGTGACCCATGGCGATGCCTGCTTGCCGAATATCATGGTGGAAAATGGCCGCTTTTCTGGATTCATCGA
CTGTGGCCGGCTGGGTGTGGCGGACCGCTATCAGGACATAGCGTTGGCTACCCGTGATATTGCTGAAGAG
CTTGGCGGCGAATGGGCTGACCGCTTCCTCGTGCTTTACGGTATCGCCGCTCCCGATTCGCAGCGCATCG
CCTTCTATCGCCTTCTTGACGAGTTCTTCTGACAATCAACCTCTGGATTACAAAATTTGTGGTTAACTAA
CTAAACTTGTTTATTGCAGCTTATAATGGTTACAAATAAAGCAATAGCATCACAAATTTCACAAATAAAG
CATTTTTTTCACTGCATTCTAGTTGTGGTTTGTCCAAACTCATCAATGTATCTTATCATGTCTGGAATTG
ACTCAAATGATGTCAATTAGTCTATCAGAAGCTCATCTGGTCTCCCTTCCGGGGGACAAGACATCCCTGT
TTAATATTTAAACAGCAGTGTTCCCAAACTGGGTTCTTATATCCCTTGCTCTGGTCAACCAGGTTGCAGG
GTTTCCTGTCCTCACAGGAACGAAGTCCCTAAAGAAACAGTGGCAGCCAGGTTTAGCCCCGGAATTGACT
GGATTCCTTTTTTAGGGCCCATTGGTATGGCTTTTTCCCCGTATCCCCCCAGGTGTCTGCAGGCTCAAAG
AGCAGCGAGAAGCGTTCAGAGGAAAGCGATCCCGTGCCACCTTCCCCGTGCCCGGGCTGTCCCCGCACGC
TGCCGGCTCGGGGATGCGGGGGGAGCGCCGGACCGGAGCGGAGCCCCGGGCGGCTCGCTGCTGCCCCCTA
GCGGGGGAGGGACGTAATTACATCCCTGGGGGCTTTGGGGGGGGGCTGTCCCTGATATCTATAACAAGAA
AATATATATATAATAAGTTATCACGTAAGTAGAACATGAAATAACAATATAATTATCGTATGAGTTAAAT
CTTAAAAGTCACGTAAAAGATAATCATGCGTCATTTTGACTCACGCGGTCGTTATAGTTCAAAATCAGTG
ACACTTACCGCATTGACAAGCACGCCTCACGGGAGCTCCAAGCGGCGACTGAGATGTCCTAAATGCACAG
CGACGGATTCGCGCTATTTAGAAAGAGAGAGCAATATTTCAAGAATGCATGCGTCAATTTTACGCAGACT
ATCTTTCTAGGGTTAATCTAGCTGCATCAGGATCATATCGTCGGGTCTTTTTTCCGGCTCAGTCATCGCC
CAAGCTGGCGCTATCTGGGCATCGGGGAGGAAGAAGCCCGTGCCTTTTCCCGCGAGGTTGAAGCGGCATG
GAAAGAGTTTGCCGAGGATGACTGCTGCTGCATTGACGTTGAGCGAAAACGCACGTTTACCATGATGATT
CGGGAAGGTGTGGCCATGCACGCCTTTAACGGTGAACTGTTCGTTCAGGCCACCTGGGATACCAGTTCGT
CGCGGCTTTTCCGGACACAGTTCCGGATGGTCAGCCCGAAGCGCATCAGCAACCCGAACAATACCGGCGA
CAGCCGGAACTGCCGTGCCGGTGTGCAGATTAATGACAGCGGTGCGGCGCTGGGATATTACGTCAGCGAG
GACGGGTATCCTGGCTGGATGCCGCAGAAATGGACATGGATACCCCGTGAGTTACCCGGCGGGCGCGCTT
GGCGTAATCATGGTCATAGCTGTTTCCTGTGTGAAATTGTTATCCGCTCACAATTCCACACAACATACGA
GCCGGAAGCATAAAGTGTAAAGCCTGGGGTGCCTAATGAGTGAGCTAACTCACATTAATTGCGTTGCGCT
CACTGCCCGCTTTCCAGTCGGGAAACCTGTCGTGCCAGCTGCATTAATGAATCGGCCAACGCGCGGGGAG
AGGCGGTTTGCGTATTGGGCGCTCTTCCGCTTCCTCGCTCACTGACTCGCTGCGCTCGGTCGTTCGGCTG
CGGCGAGCGGTATCAGCTCACTCAAAGGCGGTAATACGGTTATCCACAGAATCAGGGGATAACGCAGGAA
AGAACATGTGAGCAAAAGGCCAGCAAAAGGCCAGGAACCGTAAAAAGGCCGCGTTGCTGGCGTTTTTCCA
TAGGCTCCGCCCCCCTGACGAGCATCACAAAAATCGACGCTCAAGTCAGAGGTGGCGAAACCCGACAGGA
CTATAAAGATACCAGGCGTTTCCCCCTGGAAGCTCCCTCGTGCGCTCTCCTGTTCCGACCCTGCCGCTTA
CCGGATACCTGTCCGCCTTTCTCCCTTCGGGAAGCGTGGCGCTTTCTCATAGCTCACGCTGTAGGTATCT
CAGTTCGGTGTAGGTCGTTCGCTCCAAGCTGGGCTGTGTGCACGAACCCCCCGTTCAGCCCGACCGCTGC
GCCTTATCCGGTAACTATCGTCTTGAGTCCAACCCGGTAAGACACGACTTATCGCCACTGGCAGCAGCCA
CTGGTAACAGGATTAGCAGAGCGAGGTATGTAGGCGGTGCTACAGAGTTCTTGAAGTGGTGGCCTAACTA
CGGCTACACTAGAAGAACAGTATTTGGTATCTGCGCTCTGCTGAAGCCAGTTACCTTCGGAAAAAGAGTT
GGTAGCTCTTGATCCGGCAAACAAACCACCGCTGGTAGCGGTGGTTTTTTTGTTTGCAAGCAGCAGATTA
CGCGCAGAAAAAAAGGATCTCAAGAAGATCCTTTGATCTTTTCTACGGGGTCTGACGCTCAGTGGAACGA
AAACTCACGTTAAGGGATTTTGGTCATGAGATTATCAAAAAGGATCTTCACCTAGATCCTTTTAAATTAA
AAATGAAGTTTTAAATCAATCTAAAGTATATATGAGTAAACTTGGTCTGACAGTTACCAATGCTTAATCA
GTGAGGCACCTATCTCAGCGATCTGTCTATTTCGTTCATCCATAGTTGCCTGACTCCCCGTCGTGTAGAT
AACTACGATACGGGAGGGCTTACCATCTGGCCCCAGTGCTGCAATGATACCGCGAGACCCACGCTCACCG
GCTCCAGATTTATCAGCAATAAACCAGCCAGCCGGAAGGGCCGAGCGCAGAAGTGGTCCTGCAACTTTAT
CCGCCTCCATCCAGTCTATTAATTGTTGCCGGGAAGCTAGAGTAAGTAGTTCGCCAGTTAATAGTTTGCG
CAACGTTGTTGCCATTGCTACAGGCATCGTGGTGTCACGCTCGTCGTTTGGTATGGCTTCATTCAGCTCC
GGTTCCCAACGATCAAGGCGAGTTACATGATCCCCCATGTTGTGCAAAAAAGCGGTTAGCTCCTTCGGTC
CTCCGATCGTTGTCAGAAGTAAGTTGGCCGCAGTGTTATCACTCATGGTTATGGCAGCACTGCATAATTC
TCTTACTGTCATGCCATCCGTAAGATGCTTTTCTGTGACTGGTGAGTACTCAACCAAGTCATTCTGAGAA
TAGTGTATGCGGCGACCGAGTTGCTCTTGCCCGGCGTCAATACGGGATAATACCGCGCCACATAGCAGAA
CTTTAAAAGTGCTCATCATTGGAAAACGTTCTTCGGGGCGAAAACTCTCAAGGATCTTACCGCTGTTGAG
ATCCAGTTCGATGTAACCCACTCGTGCACCCAACTGATCTTCAGCATCTTTTACTTTCACCAGCGTTTCT
GGGTGAGCAAAAACAGGAAGGCAAAATGCCGCAAAAAAGGGAATAAGGGCGACACGGAAATGTTGAATAC
TCATACTCTTCCTTTTTCAATATTATTGAAGCATTTATCAGGGTTATTGTCTCATGAGCGGATACATATT
TGAATGTATTTAGAAAAATAAACAAATAGGGGTTCCGCGCACATTTCCCCGAAAAGTGCCACCTAAATTG
TAAGCGTTAATATTTTGTTAAAATTCGCGTTAAATTTTTGTTAAATCAGCTCATTTTTTAACCAATAGGC
CGAAATCGGCAAAATCCCTTATAAATCAAAAGAATAGACCGAGATAGGGT
[37 nt withheld, positions 7541-7577]
AAAGAACGTGGACTCCAACGTCAAAGG
[49 nt withheld, positions 7605-7653]
T
[91 nt withheld, positions 7655-7745]
G
[124 nt withheld, positions 7747-7870]
CCCATTCGCCATTCAGGCTGCGCAACTGTTGGGAAGGGCGATCGGTGCGGGCCTCTTCGCTATTACGCCA
GCTGGCGAAAGGGGGATGTGCTGCAAGGCGATTAAGTTGGGTAACGCCAGGGTTTTCCCAGTCACGACGT
TGTAAAACGACGGCCAGTGAGCGCGCCTCGTTCATTCACGTTTTTGAACCCGTGGAGGACGGGCAGACTC
GCGGTGCAAATGTGTTTTACAGCGTGATGGAGCAGATGAAGATGCTCGACACGCTGCAGAACACGCAGCT
AGATTAACCCTAGAAAGATAATCATATTGTGACGTACGTTAAAGATAATCATGTGTAAAATTGACGCATG
TGTTTTATCGGTCTGTATATCGAGGTTTATTTATTAATTTGAATAGATATTAAGTTTTATTATATTTACA
CTTACATACTAATAATAAATTCAACAAACAATTTATTTATGTTTATTTATTTATTAAAAAAAACAAAAAC
TCAAAATTTCTTCTATAAAGTAACAAAACTTTTATGAGGGACAGCCCCCCCCCAAAGCCCCCAGGGATGT
AATTACGTCCCTCCCCCGCTAGGGGGCAGCAGCGAGCCGCCCGGGGCTCCGCTCCGGTCCGGCGCTCCCC
CCGCATCCCCGAGCCGGCAGCGTGCGGGGACAGCCCGGGCACGGGGAAGGTGGCACGGGATCGCTTTCCT
CTGAACGCTTCTCGCTGCTCTTTGAGCCTGCAGACACCTGGGGGGATACGGGGAAAAGGCCTCCACGGCC
CCATAAAGATGGTTAAT
